Addgene plasmid #114829: SRF1 B4_pECIA14
Purpose: Prey vector SRF1 B4_pECIA14 should be used with bait vector SRF1 B4_pECIA2.
Depositing lab: Youssef Belkhadir. Depositing organization: Gregor Mendel Institute of Molecular Plant Biology. Publication: An extracellular network of Arabidopsis leucine-rich repeat receptor kinases. Smakowska-Luzan E, Mott GA, Parys K, Stegmann M, Howton TC, Layeghifard M, Neuhold J, Lehner A, Kong J, Grunwald K, Weinberger N, Satbhai SB, Mayer D, Busch W, Madalinski M, Stolt-Bergner P, Provart NJ, Mukhtar MS, Zipfel C, Desveaux D, Guttman DS, Belkhadir Y. Nature. 2018 Jan 18;553(7688):342-346. doi: 10.1038/nature25184. Epub 2018 Jan 10. PubMed 29320478.
Backbone
  Vector backbone: pECIA14
  Backbone manufacturer: Chris Garcia (Addgene plasmid # 47051)
  Vector type: Insect Expression
Growth in bacteria
  Bacterial resistance: Ampicillin, 100 μg/mL
  Growth temperature: 37°C
  Growth strain: DH5alpha
  Copy number: High Copy
Gene/Insert
  Gene/Insert name: AT2G20850
  Species: A. thaliana (mustard weed)
  Promoter: Metallothionein (Copper-Inducible)
  Cloning method: Ligation Independent Cloning
Terms and licenses: Academic/Nonprofit Terms; Industry Terms: Not Available to Industry
Depositor comments: Plasmid for secreted expression in Drosophila cell culture by induction via CuSO4. Insert is an extracellular domain of indicated LRR-RK, C-terminally tagged with Pentameric rat COMP helix, Alkaline Phosphatase (human, placental), Flag, and hexahistidine tags. Insert Protein Sequence: LTNPDDVAAINSLFLALESPLLPGWVASGGDPCGESWQGVLCNASQVETIILISANLGGELGVGLNMFTSLKAMDFSNNHIGGSIPSTLPVSLQNLFLSGNNFTGTIPESLSSLKSLSVMSLNNNLLSGKIPDVFQDLGLMINIDLSSNNLSGPLPPSMQNLSTLTSLLLQNNHLSGELDVLQDLPLKDLNVENNLFNGPIPEKLLSIPNFIKGGNLFNVTIAPSPSPETPPSPTSPKRPFFGPPSPNASAGHGQAHVRSPPSDHHPSRPTPQGKEDSFTS
How to cite: SRF1 B4_pECIA14 was a gift from Youssef Belkhadir (Addgene plasmid # 114829 ; http://n2t.net/addgene:114829 ; RRID:Addgene_114829)
