[The description below was written by a language model from this plasmid's Addgene catalogue record and pLannotate feature annotations shown in this document.]
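Description:
SRF1 B4_pECIA14 is an insect-cell expression plasmid built on the pECIA14 backbone for secreted production of a plant receptor ectodomain in Drosophila cell culture. In bacteria it is maintained through a high-copy ColE1/pUC-type origin and selected with ampicillin via the β-lactamase gene. The remaining backbone annotations (lac promoter/operator, and fragments of lacZα, lacI, rop and bom) are remnants of pUC/pBR322-type cloning vectors and have no evident role in the expression cassette. No marker for selection in insect cells is annotated.

The payload is the extracellular domain of the Arabidopsis thaliana leucine-rich repeat receptor kinase SRF1 (AT2G20850), inserted by ligation-independent cloning. Transcription is driven by the Drosophila metallothionein promoter, so expression is induced with copper sulfate, and a Drosophila BiP signal sequence at the N-terminus directs the protein into the secretory pathway. Downstream of the ectodomain lie, in order, the pentamerising coiled-coil helix of rat COMP, human placental alkaline phosphatase, a FLAG epitope and, according to the depositor, a hexahistidine tag (not separately annotated in the feature table). An SV40 polyadenylation signal follows the cassette, although it is annotated on the opposite strand.

This is the "prey" format of an extracellular interaction assay. The COMP helix assembles the ectodomain into pentamers, raising avidity so that weak, transient ectodomain contacts become detectable, while alkaline phosphatase provides an enzymatic readout of binding. It is intended to be used with the matching bait construct in pECIA2, and it belongs to a collection used to map interactions among the extracellular domains of Arabidopsis LRR receptor kinases.
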