Features (pLannotate 1.2.2; 19 found; start..end, strand, type, name):
     23..449     +  promoter       MT promoter: Drosophila metallothionein promoter
    443..1363    +  CDS            SRF1 (fragment): SRF1_ARATH - Experimental evidence at protein level: Swiss-Prot protein existence level 1. Not essential for epidermal patterning and not redundant with STRUBBELIG. From Arabidopsis thaliana (Mouse-ear cress).
    467..520     +  sig_peptide    BiP signal sequence: Drosophila BiP signal sequence
   1400..1579    +  CDS            Comp (fragment): COMP_RAT - Experimental evidence at protein level: Swiss-Prot protein existence level 1. May play a role in the structural integrity of cartilage via its interaction with other extracellular matrix proteins such as the collagens and fibronectin. Can mediate the interaction of chondrocytes with the cartilage extracellular matrix through interaction with cell surface integrin receptors. Could play a role in the pathogenesis of osteoarthritis. Potent suppressor of apoptosis in both primary chondrocytes and transformed cells. Suppresses apoptosis by blocking the activation of caspase-3 and by indu
   1567..3019    +  CDS            SEAP (fragment): secreted alkaline phosphatase from human placenta The natural enzyme has a C-terminal transmembrane sequence that is replaced by a GPI anchor.
   3056..3085    +  CDS            2xFLAG (fragment): two tandem FLAG® epitope tags
   3191..3325    -  polyA_signal   SV40 poly(A) signal: SV40 polyadenylation signal
   3348..3432    -  CDS            large T antigen (fragment): large T antigen from SV40 (simian virus 40)
   3432..3456    +  misc_feature   MCS (fragment): pUC18/19 multiple cloning site
   3493..3509    -  protein_bind   lac operator: The lac repressor binds to the lac operator to inhibit transcription in E. coli. This inhibition can be relieved by adding lactose or isopropyl-β-D-thiogalactopyranoside (IPTG). lac repressor encoded by lacI
   3517..3547    -  promoter       lac promoter: promoter for the E. coli lac operon
   3562..3583    -  protein_bind   CAP binding site: CAP binding activates transcription in the presence of cAMP. E. coli catabolite activator protein
   3596..3688    -  CDS            lacI (fragment): lac repressor; lacI; The lac repressor binds to the lac operator to inhibit transcription in E. coli. This inhibition can be relieved by adding lactose or isopropyl-β-D-thiogalactopyranoside (IPTG).
   3871..4459    -  rep_origin     ori: high-copy-number ColE1/pMB1/pBR322/pUC origin of replication
   4630..5490    -  CDS            AmpR: β-lactamase; bla; confers resistance to ampicillin, carbenicillin, and related antibiotics
   5491..5595    -  promoter       AmpR promoter: bla
   5690..5725    +  CDS            rop (fragment): Rop protein, which maintains plasmids at low copy number; rop
   5827..5926    +  misc_feature   bom (fragment): basis of mobility region from pBR322
   5932..21      -  CDS            lacZα (fragment) (across the origin): LacZα fragment of β-galactosidase; lacZ fragment
>Addgene plasmid #114829 | SRF1 B4_pECIA14 | addgene full sequence | sequence record 270538 | Addgene NGS Result
GTAAAACGACGGCCAGTGAATTAATTCGTTGCAGGACAGGATGTGGTGCCCGATGTGACTAGCTCTTTGC
TGCAGGCCGTCCTATCCTCTGGTTCCGATAAGAGACCCAGAACTCCGGCCCCCCACCGCCCACCGCCACC
CCCATACATATGTGGTACGCAAGTAAGAGTGCCTGCGCATGCCCCATGTGCCCCACCAAGAGCTTTGCAT
CCCATACAAGTCCCCAAAGTGGAGAACCGAACCAATTCTTCGCGGGCAGAACAAAAGCTTCTGCACACGT
CTCCACTCGAATTTGGAGCCGGCCGGCGTGTGCAAAAGAGGTGAATCGAACGAAAGACCCGTGTGTAAAG
CCGCGTTTCCAAAATGTATAAAACCGAGAGCATCTGGCCAATGTGCATCAGTTGTGGTCAGCAGCAAAAT
CAAGTGAATCATCTCAGTGCAACTAAAGGGGGGATCCGATCTCAATATGAAGTTATGCATATTACTGGCC
GTCGTGGCCTTTGTTGGCCTCTCGCTCGGGCTTACCAATCCTGACGATGTTGCGGCTATTAACAGTCTCT
TCCTTGCACTGGAGTCTCCTCTTCTCCCCGGTTGGGTTGCATCTGGAGGTGACCCATGTGGTGAGAGCTG
GCAAGGTGTTCTATGTAATGCTTCCCAAGTAGAAACAATAATTCTCATCAGTGCCAATCTTGGAGGAGAG
CTTGGTGTTGGCTTAAACATGTTTACCTCTCTTAAAGCAATGGATTTTAGCAACAATCACATTGGAGGAA
GTATCCCATCCACGTTGCCTGTTTCATTGCAGAACTTGTTTCTTTCAGGTAACAACTTTACAGGAACCAT
CCCAGAATCTCTTTCCTCCTTAAAATCTTTGTCTGTCATGTCCTTGAACAATAACCTTTTGTCTGGCAAG
ATACCCGATGTCTTTCAAGACCTTGGCCTTATGATCAATATAGATTTGTCTAGCAACAATCTGAGTGGAC
CATTACCTCCTTCCATGCAGAATCTTTCGACTCTTACATCCTTGCTTTTGCAGAACAATCATCTTTCAGG
AGAGCTTGATGTTCTTCAAGATCTTCCCCTCAAGGACTTGAACGTTGAGAACAACCTCTTCAATGGACCT
ATACCAGAAAAGTTGTTGAGTATACCAAATTTCATAAAAGGCGGTAATCTGTTTAACGTCACTATTGCTC
CATCGCCTTCACCTGAAACACCTCCAAGTCCAACATCACCTAAGCGGCCATTTTTTGGACCACCATCTCC
CAATGCATCAGCTGGTCATGGTCAGGCACACGTGAGATCACCCCCTTCTGATCATCACCCATCCCGACCA
ACTCCTCAAGGGAAAGAAGACTCATTTACCAGTCTGGAGGTGCTGTTCCAGGGACCAAGCGGCAATCCCG
GCGGCGATCTGGCCCCCCAGATGCTGCGCGAGCTGCAGGAGACCAATGCCGCCCTGCAGGACGTGCGCGA
GCTGCTGCGCCACCGCGTGAAGGAGATCACCTTCCTGAAGAACACCGTGATGGAGTGCGACGCCTGCGGC
ATGCAGCCCTCTAGAGGCTCCGGCTCCATCATCCCAGTTGAGGAGGAGAACCCGGACTTCTGGAACCGCG
AGGCAGCCGAGGCCCTGGGTGCCGCCAAGAAGCTGCAGCCTGCACAGACAGCCGCCAAGAACCTCATCAT
CTTCCTGGGCGATGGGATGGGGGTGTCTACGGTGACAGCTGCCAGGATCCTAAAAGGGCAGAAGAAGGAC
AAACTGGGGCCTGAGATACCCCTGGCCATGGACCGCTTCCCATATGTGGCTCTGTCCAAGACATACAATG
TAGACAAACATGTGCCAGACAGTGGAGCCACAGCCACGGCCTACCTGTGCGGGGTCAAGGGCAACTTCCA
GACCATTGGCTTGAGTGCAGCCGCCCGCTTTAACCAGTGCAACACGACACGCGGCAACGAGGTCATCTCC
GTGATGAATCGGGCCAAGAAAGCAGGGAAGTCAGTGGGAGTGGTAACCACCACACGAGTGCAGCACGCCT
CGCCAGCCGGCACCTACGCCCACACGGTGAACCGCAACTGGTACTCGGACGCCGACGTGCCTGCCTCGGC
CCGCCAGGAGGGGTGCCAGGACATCGCTACGCAGCTCATCTCCAACATGGACATTGACGTGATCCTAGGT
GGAGGCCGAAAGTACATGTTTCGCATGGGAACCCCAGACCCTGAGTACCCAGATGACTACAGCCAAGGTG
GGACCAGGCTGGACGGGAAGAATCTGGTGCAGGAATGGCTGGCGAAGCGCCAGGGTGCCCGGTATGTGTG
GAACCGCACTGAGCTCATGCAGGCTTCCCTGGACCCGTCTGTGACCCATCTCATGGGTCTCTTTGAGCCT
GGAGACATGAAATACGAGATCCACCGAGACTCCACACTGGACCCCTCCCTGATGGAGATGACAGAGGCTG
CCCTGCGCCTGCTGAGCAGGAACCCCCGCGGCTTCTTCCTCTTCGTGGAGGGTGGTCGCATCGACCATGG
TCATCATGAAAGCAGGGCTTACCGGGCACTGACTGAGACGATCATGTTCGACGACGCCATTGAGAGGGCG
GGCCAGCTCACCAGCGAGGAGGACACGCTGAGCCTCGTCACTGCCGACCACTCCCACGTCTTCTCCTTCG
GAGGCTACCCCCTGCGAGGGAGCTCCATCTTCGGGCTGGCCCCTGGCAAGGCCCGGGACAGGAAGGCCTA
CACGGTCCTCCTATACGGAAACGGTCCAGGCTATGTGCTCAAGGACGGCGCCCGGCCGGATGTTACCGAG
AGCGAGAGCGGGAGCCCCGAGTATCGGCAGCAGTCAGCAGTGCCCCTGGACGAAGAGACCCACGCAGGCG
AGGACGTGGCGGTGTTCGCGCGCGGCCCGCAGGCGCACCTGGTTCACGGCGTGCAGGAGCAGACCTTCAT
AGCGCACGTCATGGCCTTCGCCGCCTGCCTGGAGCCCTACACCGCCTGCGACCTGGCGCCCCCCGCCGGC
ACCACCGACGCCGCGCACCCGGGTTCTAGAGGAAGCACCTCCGGCGATAACGATTACAAGGATGATGATG
ATAAGGCCAGCGGCACCGGTCATCATCACCATCACCATTGAGTTTAAACCCGCTGATCAGCCTCGACTGT
GCCTTCTAAGGCCTGAGCTCGCTGATCAGCCTCGATCGAGGATCCAGACATGATAAGATACATTGATGAG
TTTGGACAAACCACAACTAGAATGCAGTGAAAAAAATGCTTTATTTGTGAAATTTGTGATGCTATTGCTT
TATTTGTAACCATTATAAGCTGCAATAAACAAGTTAACAACAACAATTGCATTCATTTTATGTTTCAGGT
TCAGGGGGAGGTGTGGGAGGTTTTTTAAAGCAAGTAAAACCTCTACAAATGTGGTATGGCTGATTATGAT
CAGTCGACCTGCAGGCATGCAAGCTTGGCGTAATCATGGTCATAGCTGTTTCCTGTGTGAAATTGTTATC
CGCTCACAATTCCACACAACATACGAGCCGGAAGCATAAAGTGTAAAGCCTGGGGTGCCTAATGAGTGAG
CTAACTCACATTAATTGCGTTGCGCTCACTGCCCGCTTTCCAGTCGGGAAACCTGTCGTGCCAGCTGCAT
TAATGAATCGGCCAACGCGCGGGGAGAGGCGGTTTGCGTATTGGGCGCTCTTCCGCTTCCTCGCTCACTG
ACTCGCTGCGCTCGGTCGTTCGGCTGCGGCGAGCGGTATCAGCTCACTCAAAGGCGGTAATACGGTTATC
CACAGAATCAGGGGATAACGCAGGAAAGAACATGTGAGCAAAAGGCCAGCAAAAGGCCAGGAACCGTAAA
AAGGCCGCGTTGCTGGCGTTTTTCCATAGGCTCCGCCCCCCTGACGAGCATCACAAAAATCGACGCTCAA
GTCAGAGGTGGCGAAACCCGACAGGACTATAAAGATACCAGGCGTTTCCCCCTGGAAGCTCCCTCGTGCG
CTCTCCTGTTCCGACCCTGCCGCTTACCGGATACCTGTCCGCCTTTCTCCCTTCGGGAAGCGTGGCGCTT
TCTCATAGCTCACGCTGTAGGTATCTCAGTTCGGTGTAGGTCGTTCGCTCCAAGCTGGGCTGTGTGCACG
AACCCCCCGTTCAGCCCGACCGCTGCGCCTTATCCGGTAACTATCGTCTTGAGTCCAACCCGGTAAGACA
CGACTTATCGCCACTGGCAGCAGCCACTGGTAACAGGATTAGCAGAGCGAGGTATGTAGGCGGTGCTACA
GAGTTCTTGAAGTGGTGGCCTAACTACGGCTACACTAGAAGAACAGTATTTGGTATCTGCGCTCTGCTGA
AGCCAGTTACCTTCGGAAAAAGAGTTGGTAGCTCTTGATCCGGCAAACAAACCACCGCTGGTAGCGGTGG
TTTTTTTGTTTGCAAGCAGCAGATTACGCGCAGAAAAAAAGGATCTCAAGAAGATCCTTTGATCTTTTCT
ACGGGGTCTGACGCTCAGTGGAACGAAAACTCACGTTAAGGGATTTTGGTCATGAGATTATCAAAAAGGA
TCTTCACCTAGATCCTTTTAAATTAAAAATGAAGTTTTAAATCAATCTAAAGTATATATGAGTAAACTTG
GTCTGACAGTTACCAATGCTTAATCAGTGAGGCACCTATCTCAGCGATCTGTCTATTTCGTTCATCCATA
GTTGCCTGACTCCCCGTCGTGTAGATAACTACGATACGGGAGGGCTTACCATCTGGCCCCAGTGCTGCAA
TGATACCGCGAGACCCACGCTCACCGGCTCCAGATTTATCAGCAATAAACCAGCCAGCCGGAAGGGCCGA
GCGCAGAAGTGGTCCTGCAACTTTATCCGCCTCCATCCAGTCTATTAATTGTTGCCGGGAAGCTAGAGTA
AGTAGTTCGCCAGTTAATAGTTTGCGCAACGTTGTTGCCATTGCTACAGGCATCGTGGTGTCACGCTCGT
CGTTTGGTATGGCTTCATTCAGCTCCGGTTCCCAACGATCAAGGCGAGTTACATGATCCCCCATGTTGTG
CAAAAAAGCGGTTAGCTCCTTCGGTCCTCCGATCGTTGTCAGAAGTAAGTTGGCCGCAGTGTTATCACTC
ATGGTTATGGCAGCACTGCATAATTCTCTTACTGTCATGCCATCCGTAAGATGCTTTTCTGTGACTGGTG
AGTACTCAACCAAGTCATTCTGAGAATAGTGTATGCGGCGACCGAGTTGCTCTTGCCCGGCGTCAATACG
GGATAATACCGCGCCACATAGCAGAACTTTAAAAGTGCTCATCATTGGAAAACGTTCTTCGGGGCGAAAA
CTCTCAAGGATCTTACCGCTGTTGAGATCCAGTTCGATGTAACCCACTCGTGCACCCAACTGATCTTCAG
CATCTTTTACTTTCACCAGCGTTTCTGGGTGAGCAAAAACAGGAAGGCAAAATGCCGCAAAAAAGGGAAT
AAGGGCGACACGGAAATGTTGAATACTCATACTCTTCCTTTTTCAATATTATTGAAGCATTTATCAGGGT
TATTGTCTCATGAGCGGATACATATTTGAATGTATTTAGAAAAATAAACAAATAGGGGTTCCGCGCACAT
TTCCCCGAAAAGTGCCACCTGACGTCTAAGAAACCATTATTATCATGACATTAACCTATAAAAATAGGCG
TATCACGAGGCCCTTTCGTCTCGCGCGTTTCGGTGATGACGGTGAAAACCTCTGACACATGCAGCTCCCG
GAGACGGTCACAGCTTGTCTGTAAGCGGATGCCGGGAGCAGACAAGCCCGTCAGGGCGCGTCAGCGGGTG
TTGGCGGGTGTCGGGGCTGGCTTAACTATGCGGCATCAGAGCAGATTGTACTGAGAGTGCACCATATGCG
GTGTGAAATACCGCACAGATGCGTAAGGAGAAAATACCGCATCAGGCGCCATTCGCCATTCAGGCTGCGC
AACTGTTGGGAAGGGCGATCGGTGCGGGCCTCTTCGCTATTACGCCAGCTGGCGAAAGGGGGATGTGCTG
CAAGGCGATTAAGTTGGGTAACGCCAGGGTTTTCCCAGTCACGACGTT
